Addgene plasmid #230775: AiP20043 - pAAV-AiE3053m-minBG-SYFP2-WPRE3-BGHpA
Purpose: AiE3053m is an enhancer sequence, designed to drive AAV-mediated transgene expression in specific populations of brain cells
Depositing lab: Allen Institute for Brain Science & Bosiljka Tasic. Depositing organization: Allen Institute. Publication: A suite of enhancer AAVs and transgenic mouse lines for genetic access to cortical cell types. Ben-Simon Y, Hooper M, Narayan S, Daigle TL, Dwivedi D, Way SW, Oster A, Stafford DA, Mich JK, Taormina MJ, Martinez RA, Opitz-Araya X, Roth JR, Alexander JR, Allen S, Amster A, Arbuckle J, Ayala A, Baker PM, Bakken TE, Barcelli T, Barta S, Bendrick J, Bertagnolli D, Bielstein C, Bishwakarma P, Bowlus J, Boyer G, Brouner K, Casian B, Casper T, Chakka AB, Chakrabarty R, Chance RK, Chavan S, Clark M, Colbert K, Collman F, Daniel S, Departee M, DiValentin P, Donadio N, Dotson N, Egdorf T, Fliss T, Gabitto M, Garcia J, Gary A, Gasperini M, Gloe J, Goldy J, Gore BB, Graybuck L, Greisman N, Haeseleer F, Halterman C, Haradon Z, Hastings SD, Helback O, Ho W, Hockemeyer D, Huang C, Huff S, Hunker A, Johansen N, Jones D, Juneau Z, Kalmbach B, Kannan M, Khem S, Kussick E, Kutsal R, Larsen R, Lee C, Lee AY, Leibly M, Lenz GH, Li S, Liang E, Lusk N, Madigan Z, Malloy J, Malone J, McCue R, Melchor J, Mollenkopf T, Moosman S, Morin E, Newman D, Ng L, Ngo K, Omstead V, Otto S, Oyama A, Pena N, Pham T, Phillips E, Pom CA, Potekhina L, Ransford S, Ray PL, Rette D, Reynoldson C, Rimorin C, Rocha D, Ruiz A, Sanchez REA, Sawyer L, Sedeno-Cortes A, Sevigny JP, Shapovalova N, Shepard N, Shulga L, Sigler AR, Siverts L, Soliman S, Somasundaram S, Staats B, Stewart K, Szelenyi E, Tieu M, Trader C, Tran A, van Velthoven CTJ, Walker M, Wang Y, Weed N, Wirthlin M, Wood T, Wynalda B, Yao Z, Zhou T, Ariza J, Dee N, Reding M, Ronellenfitch K, Mufti S, Sunkin SM, Smith KA, Esposito L, Waters J, Thyagarajan B, Yao S, Lein ES, Zeng H, Levi BP, Ngai J, Ting JT, Tasic B. Cell. 2025 May 16:S0092-8674(25)00513-6. doi: 10.1016/j.cell.2025.05.002. PubMed 40403729.
Backbone
  Vector backbone: pAAV2
  Vector type: AAV
Growth in bacteria
  Bacterial resistance: Ampicillin, 100 μg/mL
  Growth temperature: 37°C
  Growth strain: NEB Stable
  Copy number: High Copy
Gene/Insert
  Gene/Insert name: SYFP2
  Species: Synthetic
  Promoter: minBG
  Cloning method: Gibson Cloning
Terms and licenses: Academic/Nonprofit Terms; Industry Terms: Not Available to Industry
How to cite: AiP20043 - pAAV-AiE3053m-minBG-SYFP2-WPRE3-BGHpA was a gift from Allen Institute for Brain Science & Bosiljka Tasic (Addgene plasmid # 230775 ; http://n2t.net/addgene:230775 ; RRID:Addgene_230775)
