[The description below was written by a language model from this plasmid's Addgene catalogue record and pLannotate feature annotations shown in this document.]
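Description:
AiP20043 - pAAV-AiE3053m-minBG-SYFP2-WPRE3-BGHpA is a 4,674-nt AAV transfer plasmid built on a pAAV2 backbone and intended for packaging an enhancer-driven fluorescent reporter into recombinant adeno-associated virus. In bacteria it is maintained through a high-copy ColE1/pUC-type origin and selected with ampicillin via the bla gene under its own promoter. The backbone also carries an f1/M13 phage origin and small remnants of pBR322 bom and rop sequences. The two sequence records, one from the depositor and one from repository sequencing, have the same length and the same feature content and differ only in where numbering starts.

The payload lies between AAV2 inverted terminal repeats, which supply the cis signals for genome replication and encapsidation. One ITR is annotated in full, while the other is detected only as two short fragments, which is common for these repeat-rich, hard-to-sequence elements. By the construct name and catalogue fields, the AiE3053m enhancer sits upstream of a minimal beta-globin promoter (minBG). Neither element is annotated by the feature software, but an unannotated stretch of about 600 nt between the left ITR and the reporter coding sequence is where they would lie. The minimal promoter has little activity by itself, so expression depends on the enhancer, which thereby sets the cell-type specificity. The reporter is SYFP2, a rapidly maturing monomeric yellow fluorescent protein. It is followed by WPRE3, a shortened woodchuck posttranscriptional element (seen as two WPRE fragments) that boosts transcript expression while saving packaging space, and by a bovine growth hormone polyadenylation signal.

The construct is designed to drive AAV-mediated labelling of specific brain cell populations as part of a collection of enhancer AAVs for cortical cell types. The record does not state which population AiE3053m targets.
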