Features (pLannotate 1.2.2; 14 found; start..end, strand, type, name):
     12..39      +  repeat_region  AAV2 ITR (fragment): inverted terminal repeat of adeno-associated virus serotype 2 inverted
     68..95      +  repeat_region  AAV2 ITR (fragment): inverted terminal repeat of adeno-associated virus serotype 2 inverted
    692..1408    +  CDS            SYFP2: SYFP2 is a basic (constitutively fluorescent) yellow fluorescent protein published in 2006, derived from Aequorea victoria. It is reported to be a very rapidly-maturing monomer with moderate acid sensitivity.
   1448..1605    +  misc_feature   WPRE (fragment): woodchuck hepatitis virus posttranscriptional regulatory element
   1611..1691    +  misc_feature   WPRE (fragment): woodchuck hepatitis virus posttranscriptional regulatory element
   1708..1819    +  polyA_signal   bGH poly(A) signal: bovine growth hormone polyadenylation signal
   1937..2077    +  repeat_region  AAV2 ITR: inverted terminal repeat of adeno-associated virus serotype 2 inverted
   2082..2133    -  misc_feature   bom (fragment): basis of mobility region from pBR322
   2152..2532    +  rep_origin     M13 ori (sequence partly withheld): M13 bacteriophage origin of replication; arrow indicates direction of (+) strand synthesis
   2608..2657    -  misc_feature   bom (fragment): basis of mobility region from pBR322
   2759..2794    -  CDS            rop (fragment): Rop protein, which maintains plasmids at low copy number; rop
   2889..2993    +  promoter       AmpR promoter: bla
   2994..3854    +  CDS            AmpR: β-lactamase; bla; confers resistance to ampicillin, carbenicillin, and related antibiotics
   4025..4613    +  rep_origin     ori: high-copy-number ColE1/pMB1/pBR322/pUC origin of replication
>Addgene plasmid #230775 | AiP20043 - pAAV-AiE3053m-minBG-SYFP2-WPRE3-BGHpA | depositor full sequence | sequence record 453264 | Full Sequence
CCTGCAGGCAGCTGCGCGCTCGCTCGCTCACTGAGGCCGCCCGGGCGTCGGGCGACCTTTGGTCGCCCGG
CCTCAGTGAGCGAGCGAGCGCGCAGAGAGGGAGTGGCCAACTCCATCACTAGGGGTTCCTGCGGCCGCAC
GCGTAAAAAAATGGCATTTTATCCAAATCTGGTATTCAAAAACTGTTCATGTCACACACTCTGACTCAGC
CAAGCTTGTGTTACCTCATTGCTGAATTTCCCTAGAATGTTTCATCAGTGATTGTCTTCTGTGAGTATTA
TGGTTGGAAGGAGGAATTGCACTCAGCCCGCCTGCTTGCTTGCAGCTTTATATTAGAGTCCTGGATTATA
TTCCACCTAACGAGTCCAGTATGTAGAGATATTGCTTTAGATAGGGTTTCTTTTGCTGTGATAAAATCAC
CATGGCAACTTGGGAAGGAAAGGGTTTCCTTGGTTTACGTATCCTGAATCACAGTCCACTGGGGGGAAGC
CAAGGCAGGAACTCAAATCAGGAAGGAGCCTGGAGGCAGGAGCTGCTGCAGAGCCCACGGGAGAGTGCTG
CTTGCTGCCTTGCTTCCCATGGCTCGCCGGCGGAGCTCGGGCTGGGCATAAAAGTCAGGGCAGAGCCATC
TATTGCTTACATTTGCTTCTGGGATCCAGATCTTTCGAAGCTAGCGCTACCGGTCGCCACCATGGTGAGC
AAGGGCGAGGAGCTGTTCACCGGGGTGGTGCCCATCCTGGTCGAGCTGGACGGCGACGTAAACGGCCACA
AGTTCAGCGTGTCCGGCGAGGGCGAGGGCGATGCCACCTACGGCAAGCTGACCCTGAAGCTGATCTGCAC
CACCGGCAAGCTGCCCGTGCCCTGGCCCACCCTCGTGACCACCCTGGGCTACGGCGTGCAGTGCTTCGCC
CGCTACCCCGACCACATGAAGCAGCACGACTTCTTCAAGTCCGCCATGCCCGAAGGCTACGTCCAGGAGC
GCACCATCTTCTTCAAGGACGACGGCAACTACAAGACCCGCGCCGAGGTGAAGTTCGAGGGCGACACCCT
GGTGAACCGCATCGAGCTGAAGGGCATCGACTTCAAGGAGGACGGCAACATCCTGGGGCACAAGCTGGAG
TACAACTACAACAGCCACAACGTCTATATCACCGCCGACAAGCAGAAGAACGGCATCAAGGCCAACTTCA
AGATCCGCCACAACATCGAGGACGGCGGCGTGCAGCTCGCCGACCACTACCAGCAGAACACCCCCATCGG
CGACGGCCCCGTGCTGCTGCCCGACAACCACTACCTGAGCTACCAGTCCAAGCTGAGCAAAGACCCCAAC
GAGAAGCGCGATCACATGGTCCTGCTGGAGTTCGTGACCGCCGCCGGGATCACTCTCGGCATGGACGAGC
TGTACAAGTAAGTCGACGGCGCGCCGCGGCCGCGAATTCGATATCATAATCAACCTCTGGATTACAAAAT
TTGTGAAAGATTGACTGGTATTCTTAACTATGTTGCTCCTTTTACGCTATGTGGATACGCTGCTTTAATG
CCTTTGTATCATGCTATTGCTTCCCGTATGGCTTTCATTTTCTCCTCCTTGTATAAATCCTGGTTAGTTC
TTGCCACGGCGGAACTCATCGCCGCCTGCCTTGCCCGCTGCTGGACAGGGGCTCGGCTGTTGGGCACTGA
CAATTCCGTGGCTCGAGAGATCTTCGACTGTGCCTTCTAGTTGCCAGCCATCTGTTGTTTGCCCCTCCCC
CGTGCCTTCCTTGACCCTGGAAGGTGCCACTCCCACTGTCCTTTCCTAATAAAATGAGGAAATTGCATCG
CATTGTCTGAGTAGGTGTCATTCTATTCTGGGGGGTGGGGTGGGGCAGGACAGCAAGGGGGAGGATTGGG
AAGACAATAGCAGGCATGAGATCTCACGTGCGGACCGAGCGGCCGCAGGAACCCCTAGTGATGGAGTTGG
CCACTCCCTCTCTGCGCGCTCGCTCGCTCACTGAGGCCGGGCGACCAAAGGTCGCCCGACGCCCGGGCTT
TGCCCGGGCGGCCTCAGTGAGCGAGCGAGCGCGCAGCTGCCTGCAGGGGCGCCTGATGCGGTATTTTCTC
CTTACGCATCTGTGCGGTATTTCACACCGCATA
[142 nt withheld, positions 2134-2275]
C
[141 nt withheld, positions 2277-2417]
CCTTTGACGTTGGAGTCCACGTTCTTT
[37 nt withheld, positions 2445-2481]
ACCCTATCTCGGGCTATTCTTTTGATTTATAAGGGATTTTGCCGATTTCGGCCTATTGGTTAAAAAATGA
GCTGATTTAACAAAAATTTAACGCGAATTTTAACAAAATATTAACGTTTACAATTTTATGGTGCACTCTC
AGTACAATCTGCTCTGATGCCGCATAGTTAAGCCAGCCCCGACACCCGCCAACACCCGCTGACGCGCCCT
GACGGGCTTGTCTGCTCCCGGCATCCGCTTACAGACAAGCTGTGACCGTCTCCGGGAGCTGCATGTGTCA
GAGGTTTTCACCGTCATCACCGAAACGCGCGAGACGAAAGGGCCTCGTGATACGCCTATTTTTATAGGTT
AATGTCATGATAATAATGGTTTCTTAGACGTCAGGTGGCACTTTTCGGGGAAATGTGCGCGGAACCCCTA
TTTGTTTATTTTTCTAAATACATTCAAATATGTATCCGCTCATGAGACAATAACCCTGATAAATGCTTCA
ATAATATTGAAAAAGGAAGAGTATGAGTATTCAACATTTCCGTGTCGCCCTTATTCCCTTTTTTGCGGCA
TTTTGCCTTCCTGTTTTTGCTCACCCAGAAACGCTGGTGAAAGTAAAAGATGCTGAAGATCAGTTGGGTG
CACGAGTGGGTTACATCGAACTGGATCTCAACAGCGGTAAGATCCTTGAGAGTTTTCGCCCCGAAGAACG
TTTTCCAATGATGAGCACTTTTAAAGTTCTGCTATGTGGCGCGGTATTATCCCGTATTGACGCCGGGCAA
GAGCAACTCGGTCGCCGCATACACTATTCTCAGAATGACTTGGTTGAGTACTCACCAGTCACAGAAAAGC
ATCTTACGGATGGCATGACAGTAAGAGAATTATGCAGTGCTGCCATAACCATGAGTGATAACACTGCGGC
CAACTTACTTCTGACAACGATCGGAGGACCGAAGGAGCTAACCGCTTTTTTGCACAACATGGGGGATCAT
GTAACTCGCCTTGATCGTTGGGAACCGGAGCTGAATGAAGCCATACCAAACGACGAGCGTGACACCACGA
TGCCTGTAGCAATGGCAACAACGTTGCGCAAACTATTAACTGGCGAACTACTTACTCTAGCTTCCCGGCA
ACAATTAATAGACTGGATGGAGGCGGATAAAGTTGCAGGACCACTTCTGCGCTCGGCCCTTCCGGCTGGC
TGGTTTATTGCTGATAAATCTGGAGCCGGTGAGCGTGGGTCTCGCGGTATCATTGCAGCACTGGGGCCAG
ATGGTAAGCCCTCCCGTATCGTAGTTATCTACACGACGGGGAGTCAGGCAACTATGGATGAACGAAATAG
ACAGATCGCTGAGATAGGTGCCTCACTGATTAAGCATTGGTAACTGTCAGACCAAGTTTACTCATATATA
CTTTAGATTGATTTAAAACTTCATTTTTAATTTAAAAGGATCTAGGTGAAGATCCTTTTTGATAATCTCA
TGACCAAAATCCCTTAACGTGAGTTTTCGTTCCACTGAGCGTCAGACCCCGTAGAAAAGATCAAAGGATC
TTCTTGAGATCCTTTTTTTCTGCGCGTAATCTGCTGCTTGCAAACAAAAAAACCACCGCTACCAGCGGTG
GTTTGTTTGCCGGATCAAGAGCTACCAACTCTTTTTCCGAAGGTAACTGGCTTCAGCAGAGCGCAGATAC
CAAATACTGTCCTTCTAGTGTAGCCGTAGTTAGGCCACCACTTCAAGAACTCTGTAGCACCGCCTACATA
CCTCGCTCTGCTAATCCTGTTACCAGTGGCTGCTGCCAGTGGCGATAAGTCGTGTCTTACCGGGTTGGAC
TCAAGACGATAGTTACCGGATAAGGCGCAGCGGTCGGGCTGAACGGGGGGTTCGTGCACACAGCCCAGCT
TGGAGCGAACGACCTACACCGAACTGAGATACCTACAGCGTGAGCTATGAGAAAGCGCCACGCTTCCCGA
AGGGAGAAAGGCGGACAGGTATCCGGTAAGCGGCAGGGTCGGAACAGGAGAGCGCACGAGGGAGCTTCCA
GGGGGAAACGCCTGGTATCTTTATAGTCCTGTCGGGTTTCGCCACCTCTGACTTGAGCGTCGATTTTTGT
GATGCTCGTCAGGGGGGCGGAGCCTATGGAAAAACGCCAGCAACGCGGCCTTTTTACGGTTCCTGGCCTT
TTGCTGGCCTTTTGCTCACATGT
