Features (pLannotate 1.2.2; 14 found; start..end, strand, type, name):
    237..953     +  CDS            SYFP2: SYFP2 is a basic (constitutively fluorescent) yellow fluorescent protein published in 2006, derived from Aequorea victoria. It is reported to be a very rapidly-maturing monomer with moderate acid sensitivity.
    993..1150    +  misc_feature   WPRE (fragment): woodchuck hepatitis virus posttranscriptional regulatory element
   1156..1236    +  misc_feature   WPRE (fragment): woodchuck hepatitis virus posttranscriptional regulatory element
   1253..1364    +  polyA_signal   bGH poly(A) signal: bovine growth hormone polyadenylation signal
   1482..1622    +  repeat_region  AAV2 ITR: inverted terminal repeat of adeno-associated virus serotype 2 inverted
   1627..1678    -  misc_feature   bom (fragment): basis of mobility region from pBR322
   1697..2152    +  rep_origin     f1 ori (sequence partly withheld): f1 bacteriophage origin of replication; arrow indicates direction of (+) strand synthesis
   2153..2202    -  misc_feature   bom (fragment): basis of mobility region from pBR322
   2304..2339    -  CDS            rop (fragment): Rop protein, which maintains plasmids at low copy number; rop
   2434..2538    +  promoter       AmpR promoter: bla
   2539..3399    +  CDS            AmpR: β-lactamase; bla; confers resistance to ampicillin, carbenicillin, and related antibiotics
   3570..4158    +  rep_origin     ori: high-copy-number ColE1/pMB1/pBR322/pUC origin of replication
   4231..4258    +  repeat_region  AAV2 ITR (fragment): inverted terminal repeat of adeno-associated virus serotype 2 inverted
   4287..4314    +  repeat_region  AAV2 ITR (fragment): inverted terminal repeat of adeno-associated virus serotype 2 inverted
>Addgene plasmid #230775 | AiP20043 - pAAV-AiE3053m-minBG-SYFP2-WPRE3-BGHpA | addgene full sequence | sequence record 466197 | Addgene NGS Result
TACGTATCCTGAATCACAGTCCACTGGGGGGAAGCCAAGGCAGGAACTCAAATCAGGAAGGAGCCTGGAG
GCAGGAGCTGCTGCAGAGCCCACGGGAGAGTGCTGCTTGCTGCCTTGCTTCCCATGGCTCGCCGGCGGAG
CTCGGGCTGGGCATAAAAGTCAGGGCAGAGCCATCTATTGCTTACATTTGCTTCTGGGATCCAGATCTTT
CGAAGCTAGCGCTACCGGTCGCCACCATGGTGAGCAAGGGCGAGGAGCTGTTCACCGGGGTGGTGCCCAT
CCTGGTCGAGCTGGACGGCGACGTAAACGGCCACAAGTTCAGCGTGTCCGGCGAGGGCGAGGGCGATGCC
ACCTACGGCAAGCTGACCCTGAAGCTGATCTGCACCACCGGCAAGCTGCCCGTGCCCTGGCCCACCCTCG
TGACCACCCTGGGCTACGGCGTGCAGTGCTTCGCCCGCTACCCCGACCACATGAAGCAGCACGACTTCTT
CAAGTCCGCCATGCCCGAAGGCTACGTCCAGGAGCGCACCATCTTCTTCAAGGACGACGGCAACTACAAG
ACCCGCGCCGAGGTGAAGTTCGAGGGCGACACCCTGGTGAACCGCATCGAGCTGAAGGGCATCGACTTCA
AGGAGGACGGCAACATCCTGGGGCACAAGCTGGAGTACAACTACAACAGCCACAACGTCTATATCACCGC
CGACAAGCAGAAGAACGGCATCAAGGCCAACTTCAAGATCCGCCACAACATCGAGGACGGCGGCGTGCAG
CTCGCCGACCACTACCAGCAGAACACCCCCATCGGCGACGGCCCCGTGCTGCTGCCCGACAACCACTACC
TGAGCTACCAGTCCAAGCTGAGCAAAGACCCCAACGAGAAGCGCGATCACATGGTCCTGCTGGAGTTCGT
GACCGCCGCCGGGATCACTCTCGGCATGGACGAGCTGTACAAGTAAGTCGACGGCGCGCCGCGGCCGCGA
ATTCGATATCATAATCAACCTCTGGATTACAAAATTTGTGAAAGATTGACTGGTATTCTTAACTATGTTG
CTCCTTTTACGCTATGTGGATACGCTGCTTTAATGCCTTTGTATCATGCTATTGCTTCCCGTATGGCTTT
CATTTTCTCCTCCTTGTATAAATCCTGGTTAGTTCTTGCCACGGCGGAACTCATCGCCGCCTGCCTTGCC
CGCTGCTGGACAGGGGCTCGGCTGTTGGGCACTGACAATTCCGTGGCTCGAGAGATCTTCGACTGTGCCT
TCTAGTTGCCAGCCATCTGTTGTTTGCCCCTCCCCCGTGCCTTCCTTGACCCTGGAAGGTGCCACTCCCA
CTGTCCTTTCCTAATAAAATGAGGAAATTGCATCGCATTGTCTGAGTAGGTGTCATTCTATTCTGGGGGG
TGGGGTGGGGCAGGACAGCAAGGGGGAGGATTGGGAAGACAATAGCAGGCATGAGATCTCACGTGCGGAC
CGAGCGGCCGCAGGAACCCCTAGTGATGGAGTTGGCCACTCCCTCTCTGCGCGCTCGCTCGCTCACTGAG
GCCGGGCGACCAAAGGTCGCCCGACGCCCGGGCTTTGCCCGGGCGGCCTCAGTGAGCGAGCGAGCGCGCA
GCTGCCTGCAGGGGCGCCTGATGCGGTATTTTCTCCTTACGCATCTGTGCGGTATTTCACACCGCATA
[95 nt withheld, positions 1679-1773]
T
[46 nt withheld, positions 1775-1820]
C
[141 nt withheld, positions 1822-1962]
CCTTTGACGTTGGAGTCCACGTTCTTT
[37 nt withheld, positions 1990-2026]
ACTCTATCTCGGGCTATTCTTTTGATTTATAAGGGATTTTGCCGATTTCGGTCTATTGGTTAAAAAATGA
GCTGATTTAACAAAAATTTAACGCGAATTTTAACAAAATATTAACGTTTACAATTTTATGGTGCACTCTC
AGTACAATCTGCTCTGATGCCGCATAGTTAAGCCAGCCCCGACACCCGCCAACACCCGCTGACGCGCCCT
GACGGGCTTGTCTGCTCCCGGCATCCGCTTACAGACAAGCTGTGACCGTCTCCGGGAGCTGCATGTGTCA
GAGGTTTTCACCGTCATCACCGAAACGCGCGAGACGAAAGGGCCTCGTGATACGCCTATTTTTATAGGTT
AATGTCATGATAATAATGGTTTCTTAGACGTCAGGTGGCACTTTTCGGGGAAATGTGCGCGGAACCCCTA
TTTGTTTATTTTTCTAAATACATTCAAATATGTATCCGCTCATGAGACAATAACCCTGATAAATGCTTCA
ATAATATTGAAAAAGGAAGAGTATGAGTATTCAACATTTCCGTGTCGCCCTTATTCCCTTTTTTGCGGCA
TTTTGCCTTCCTGTTTTTGCTCACCCAGAAACGCTGGTGAAAGTAAAAGATGCTGAAGATCAGTTGGGTG
CACGAGTGGGTTACATCGAACTGGATCTCAACAGCGGTAAGATCCTTGAGAGTTTTCGCCCCGAAGAACG
TTTTCCAATGATGAGCACTTTTAAAGTTCTGCTATGTGGCGCGGTATTATCCCGTATTGACGCCGGGCAA
GAGCAACTCGGTCGCCGCATACACTATTCTCAGAATGACTTGGTTGAGTACTCACCAGTCACAGAAAAGC
ATCTTACGGATGGCATGACAGTAAGAGAATTATGCAGTGCTGCCATAACCATGAGTGATAACACTGCGGC
CAACTTACTTCTGACAACGATCGGAGGACCGAAGGAGCTAACCGCTTTTTTGCACAACATGGGGGATCAT
GTAACTCGCCTTGATCGTTGGGAACCGGAGCTGAATGAAGCCATACCAAACGACGAGCGTGACACCACGA
TGCCTGTAGCAATGGCAACAACGTTGCGCAAACTATTAACTGGCGAACTACTTACTCTAGCTTCCCGGCA
ACAATTAATAGACTGGATGGAGGCGGATAAAGTTGCAGGACCACTTCTGCGCTCGGCCCTTCCGGCTGGC
TGGTTTATTGCTGATAAATCTGGAGCCGGTGAGCGTGGGTCTCGCGGTATCATTGCAGCACTGGGGCCAG
ATGGTAAGCCCTCCCGTATCGTAGTTATCTACACGACGGGGAGTCAGGCAACTATGGATGAACGAAATAG
ACAGATCGCTGAGATAGGTGCCTCACTGATTAAGCATTGGTAACTGTCAGACCAAGTTTACTCATATATA
CTTTAGATTGATTTAAAACTTCATTTTTAATTTAAAAGGATCTAGGTGAAGATCCTTTTTGATAATCTCA
TGACCAAAATCCCTTAACGTGAGTTTTCGTTCCACTGAGCGTCAGACCCCGTAGAAAAGATCAAAGGATC
TTCTTGAGATCCTTTTTTTCTGCGCGTAATCTGCTGCTTGCAAACAAAAAAACCACCGCTACCAGCGGTG
GTTTGTTTGCCGGATCAAGAGCTACCAACTCTTTTTCCGAAGGTAACTGGCTTCAGCAGAGCGCAGATAC
CAAATACTGTTCTTCTAGTGTAGCCGTAGTTAGGCCACCACTTCAAGAACTCTGTAGCACCGCCTACATA
CCTCGCTCTGCTAATCCTGTTACCAGTGGCTGCTGCCAGTGGCGATAAGTCGTGTCTTACCGGGTTGGAC
TCAAGACGATAGTTACCGGATAAGGCGCAGCGGTCGGGCTGAACGGGGGGTTCGTGCACACAGCCCAGCT
TGGAGCGAACGACCTACACCGAACTGAGATACCTACAGCGTGAGCTATGAGAAAGCGCCACGCTTCCCGA
AGGGAGAAAGGCGGACAGGTATCCGGTAAGCGGCAGGGTCGGAACAGGAGAGCGCACGAGGGAGCTTCCA
GGGGGAAACGCCTGGTATCTTTATAGTCCTGTCGGGTTTCGCCACCTCTGACTTGAGCGTCGATTTTTGT
GATGCTCGTCAGGGGGGCGGAGCCTATGGAAAAACGCCAGCAACGCGGCCTTTTTACGGTTCCTGGCCTT
TTGCTGGCCTTTTGCTCACATGTCCTGCAGGCAGCTGCGCGCTCGCTCGCTCACTGAGGCCGCCCGGGCG
TCGGGCGACCTTTGGTCGCCCGGCCTCAGTGAGCGAGCGAGCGCGCAGAGAGGGAGTGGCCAACTCCATC
ACTAGGGGTTCCTGCGGCCGCACGCGTAAAAAAATGGCATTTTATCCAAATCTGGTATTCAAAAACTGTT
CATGTCACACACTCTGACTCAGCCAAGCTTGTGTTACCTCATTGCTGAATTTCCCTAGAATGTTTCATCA
GTGATTGTCTTCTGTGAGTATTATGGTTGGAAGGAGGAATTGCACTCAGCCCGCCTGCTTGCTTGCAGCT
TTATATTAGAGTCCTGGATTATATTCCACCTAACGAGTCCAGTATGTAGAGATATTGCTTTAGATAGGGT
TTCTTTTGCTGTGATAAAATCACCATGGCAACTTGGGAAGGAAAGGGTTTCCTTGGTT
